Addgene plasmid #178942: BASIC_SEVA_67_pKD46.10
Purpose: BASIC DNA assembly vector
Depositing lab: Paul Freemont. Depositing organization: Imperial College London. Publication: basicsynbio and the BASIC SEVA collection: software and vectors for an established DNA assembly method. Haines MC, Carling B, Marshall J, Shenshin VA, Baldwin GS, Freemont P, Storch M. Synth Biol (Oxf). 2022 Oct 11;7(1):ysac023. doi: 10.1093/synbio/ysac023. eCollection 2022. PubMed 36381610.
Backbone
  Vector backbone: BASIC_SEVA_67_pKD46.10
  Backbone size w/o insert (bp): 2676
  Vector type: Synthetic Biology
Growth in bacteria
  Bacterial resistance: Gentamicin, 10 μg/mL
  Growth temperature: 30°C
  Growth strain: NEB 5-alpha
  Copy number: Low Copy
Gene/Insert
  Gene/Insert name: mScarlet counter-selection cassette
  Species: Synthetic
  Insert size (bp): 1074
  Cloning method: Unknown
  Sequencing primers: 5′ ggcggcggatttgtcctac; 3′ ggtgagaatccaggggtcc
Depositor comments: Cloning method: BASIC DNA assembly . Please visit https://www.biorxiv.org/content/10.1101/2022.01.06.446575v2 for bioRxiv preprint.
How to cite: BASIC_SEVA_67_pKD46.10 was a gift from Paul Freemont (Addgene plasmid # 178942 ; http://n2t.net/addgene:178942 ; RRID:Addgene_178942)
