[The description below was written by a language model from this plasmid's Addgene catalogue record and pLannotate feature annotations shown in this document.]
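Description:
BASIC_SEVA_67_pKD46.10 is a bacterial synthetic-biology vector from the BASIC SEVA collection, intended as a recipient backbone for BASIC (Biopart Assembly Standard for Idempotent Cloning) DNA assembly. The 2,676 bp backbone plus a 1,074 bp insert accounts for the full 3,750 nt sequenced plasmid. Selection is by gentamicin resistance, provided by the aacC1 gentamicin acetyltransferase gene (GmR) expressed from the class 1 integron Pc promoter. Replication relies on the low-copy pSC101 origin together with its required Rep101 (RepA) initiator protein. The "pKD46" in the name and the recorded 30 °C growth temperature suggest that this is the temperature-sensitive form of the pSC101 replicon carried by pKD46, although the record does not state this explicitly. Lambda t0 and rrnB T1 terminators flank the backbone modules in the usual SEVA style, insulating the cargo region from read-through transcription.

The insert is a synthetic mScarlet counter-selection cassette. The strong constitutive J23119 promoter drives a transcript that begins with the sTRSV hammerhead ribozyme. This self-cleaving element trims the 5' leader and so insulates translation of the downstream red fluorescent protein mScarlet from promoter context. In a dropout arrangement of this kind, the cassette occupies the cloning position and is replaced by the assembled parts. Colonies that retain the unmodified vector are therefore red, while correct assemblies lose the colour, giving a simple visual screen. The feature table does not annotate the BASIC prefix and suffix sequences or a ribosome binding site. The plasmid serves as a low-copy, gentamicin-selectable destination vector for building constructs in E. coli.
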