Features (pLannotate 1.2.2; 9 found; start..end, strand, type, name):
     68..162     +  terminator     lambda t0 terminator: transcription terminator from phage lambda
    193..221     +  promoter       Pc promoter: intI1 (promoter lies within the coding sequence); class 1 integron promoter
    410..943     +  CDS            GmR: gentamycin acetyltransferase; aacC1; confers resistance to gentamycin
   1124..2074    -  CDS            Rep101: RepA protein needed for replication with the pSC101 origin; rep101
   2122..2344    -  rep_origin     pSC101 ori: low-copy replication origin that requires the Rep101 protein
   2627..2713    -  terminator     rrnB T1 terminator: Escherichia coli rrnB; transcription terminator T1 from the E. coli rrnB gene
   2877..2911    +  promoter       J23119 promoter: bacterial promoter (Registry of Standard Biological Parts BBa J23119)
   2914..2963    +  misc_RNA       sTRSV HHRz: hammerhead ribozyme from the tobacco ringspot virus satellite RNA (Khvorova et al., 2003)
   3043..3738    +  CDS            mScarlet: mScarlet is a basic (constitutively fluorescent) red fluorescent protein published in 2016, derived from synthetic construct. It has moderate acid sensitivity.
>Addgene plasmid #178942 | BASIC_SEVA_67_pKD46.10 | addgene full sequence | sequence record 386165 | Addgene NGS Result
GGCTCGGGTAAGAACTCGCACTTCGTGGAAACACTATTATCTGGTGGGTCTCTGTCCACTAGTCTTGGAC
TCCTGTTGATAGATCCAGTAATGACCTCAGAACTCCATCTGGATTTGTTCAGAACGCTCGGTTGCCGCCG
GGCGTTTTTTATTGGTGAGAATCCAGGGGTCCCCAATAATTACGATTTAAATTTGACATAAGCCTGTTCG
GTTCGTAAACTGTAATGCAAGTAGCGTATGCGCTCACGCAACTGGTCCAGAACCTTGACCGAACGCAGCG
GTGGTAACGGCGCAGTGGCGGTTTTCATGGCTTGTTATGACTGTTTTTTTGTACAGCCTATGCCTCGGGC
ATCCAAGCAGCAAGCGCGTTACGCCGTGGGTCGATGTTTGATGTTATGGAGCAGCAACGATGTTACGCAG
CAGCAACGATGTTACGCAGCAGGGCAGTCGCCCTAAAACAAAGTTAGGTGGCTCAAGTATGGGCATCATT
CGCACATGTAGGCTCGGCCCTGACCAAGTCAAATCCATGCGGGCTGCTCTTGATCTTTTCGGTCGTGAGT
TCGGAGACGTAGCCACCTACTCCCAACATCAGCCGGACTCCGATTACCTCGGGAACTTGCTCCGTAGTAA
GACATTCATCGCGCTTGCTGCCTTCGACCAAGAAGCGGTTGTTGGCGCTCTCGCGGCTTACGTTCTGCCC
AAGTTTGAGCAGCCGCGTAGTGAGATCTATATCTATGATCTCGCAGTCTCCGGAGAGCACCGGAGGCAGG
GCATTGCCACCGCGCTCATCAATCTCCTCAAGCATGAGGCCAACGCGCTTGGTGCTTATGTGATCTACGT
GCAAGCAGATTACGGTGACGATCCCGCAGTGGCTCTCTATACAAAGTTGGGCATACGGGAAGAAGTGATG
CACTTTGATATCGACCCAAGTACCGCCACCTAACAATTCGTTCAAGCCGAGATCGGCTTCCCGGCCGCGG
AGTTGTTCGGTAAATTGGACAACGGTCGGCTCGGCCCACTTGTGTGTCTCGTACAATTCTGAGGTCCACA
CAGATAGTGTCCTGTTCTACTTTTGTTTGTTAGTCTTGATGCTTCACTGATAGATACAAGAGCCATAAGA
ACCTCAGATCCTTCCGTATTTAGCCAGTATGTTCTCTAGTGTGGTTCGTTGTTTTTGCGTGAGCCATGAG
AACGAACCATTGAGATCATACTTACTTTGCATGTCACTCAAAAATTTTGCCTCAAAACTGGTGAGCTGAA
TTTTTGCAGTTAAAGCATCGTGTAGTGTTTTTCTTAGTCCGTTACGTAGGTAGGAATCTGATGTAATGGT
TGTTGGTATTTTGTCACCATTCATTTTTATCTGGTTGTTCTCAAGTTCGGTTACGAGATCCATTTGTCTA
TCTAGTTCAACTTGGAAAATCAACGTATCAGTCGGGCGGCCTCGCTTATCAACCACCAATTTCATATTGC
TGTAAGTGTTTAAATCTTTACTTATTGGTTTCAAAACCCATTGGTTAAGCCTTTTAAACTCATGGTAGTT
ATTTTCAAGCATTAACATGAACTTAAATTCATCAAGGCTAATCTCTATATTTGCCTTGTGAGTTTTCTTT
TGTGTTAGTTCTTTTAATAACCACTCATAAATCCTCATAGAGTATTTGTTTTCAAAAGACTTAACATGTT
CCAGATTATATTTTATGAATTTTTTTAACTGGAAAAGATAAGGCAATATCTCTTCACTAAAAACTAATTC
TAATTTTTCGCTTGAGAACTTGGCATAGTTTGTCCACTGGAAAATCTCAAAGCCTTTAACCAAAGGATTC
CTGATTTCCACAGTTCTCGTCATCAGCTCTCTGGTTGCTTTAGCTAATACACCATAAGCATTTTCCCTAC
TGATGTTCATCATCTGAGCGTATTGGTTATAAGTGAACGATACCGTCCGTTCTTTCCTTGTAGGGTTTTC
AATCGTGGGGTTGAGTAGTGCCACACAGCATAAAATTAGCTTGGTTTCATGCTCCGTTAAGTCATAGCGA
CTAATCGCTAGTTCATTTGCTTTGAAAACAACTAATTCAGACATACATCTCAATTGGTCTAGGTGATTTT
AATCACTATACCAATTGAGATGGGCTAGTCAATGATAATTACTAGTCCTTTTCCTTTGAGTTGTGGGTAT
CTGTAAATTCTGCTAGACCTTTGCTGGAAAACTTGTAAATTCTGCTAGACCCTCTGTAAATTCCGCTAGA
CCTTTGTGTGTTTTTTTTGTTTATATTCAAGTGGTTATAATTTATAGAATAAAGAAAGAATAAAAAAAGA
TAAAAAGAATAGATCCCAGCCCTGTGTATAACTCACTACTTTAGTCAGTTCCGCAGTATTACAAAAGGAT
GTCGCAAACGCTGTTTGCTCCTCTACAAAACAGACCTTAAAACCCTAAAGGCTTAAGTAGCACCCTCGCA
AGCTCGGTTGCGGCCGCAATCGGGCAAATCGCTGAATATTCCTTTTGTCTCCGACCATCAGGCACCTGAG
TCGCTGTCTTTTTCGTGACATTCAGTTCGCTGCGCTCACGGCTCTGGCAGTGAATGGGGGTAAATGGCAC
TACAGGCGCGGCGCGCCCAGCTGTCTAGGGCGGCGGATTTGTCCTACTCAGGAGAGCGTTCACCGACAAA
CAACAGATAAAACGAAAGGCCCAGTCTTTCGACTGAGCCTTTCGTTTTATTTGATGCCTTTAATTAAGGC
TCGGGAGACCTATCGGTAATAACAGTCCAATCTGGTGTAACTTCGGAATCGTCCCCAATTATTGAACACC
CTTCGGGGTGTTTTTTTGTTTCTGGTCTACCATCTCGTTGTGATAATAGACCTGAAGTGCCTACTCTGGA
AAATCTTTGACAGCTAGCTCAGTCCTAGGTATAATGCTAGCAGCTGTCACCGGATGTGCTTTCCGGTCTG
ATGAGTCCGTGAGGACGAAACAGCCTCTACAAATAATTTTGTTTAAGGCTCGCTACGAGAAGATTGTTAC
TTTCGCAGCGTTATTATCTAAGGAGGTAGTCCATGGTTAGCAAAGGCGAGGCGGTTATCAAGGAGTTTAT
GCGTTTTAAGGTTCACATGGAGGGTAGCATGAATGGTCACGAGTTCGAGATCGAGGGTGAAGGCGAGGGT
CGTCCGTACGAAGGCACCCAGACCGCGAAGCTGAAAGTGACCAAGGGTGGCCCGCTGCCGTTCAGCTGGG
ACATCCTGAGCCCGCAGTTCATGTATGGCAGCCGTGCGTTTACCAAACACCCGGCGGACATTCCGGATTA
CTATAAGCAAAGCTTCCCGGAAGGTTTTAAATGGGAGCGTGTTATGAACTTCGAAGATGGTGGCGCGGTG
ACCGTTACCCAGGACACCAGCCTGGAGGATGGCACCCTGATTTACAAGGTGAAACTGCGTGGCACCAACT
TTCCGCCGGATGGTCCGGTTATGCAGAAGAAAACGATGGGTTGGGAAGCGAGCACCGAGCGTCTGTATCC
GGAAGATGGCGTGCTGAAGGGTGATATCAAAATGGCGCTGCGTCTGAAGGACGGTGGCCGTTACCTGGCG
GATTTTAAGACCACCTATAAAGCGAAGAAACCGGTGCAAATGCCGGGTGCGTACAACGTTGACCGTAAAC
TGGATATTACCAGCCACAACGAGGATTATACCGTGGTTGAGCAATATGAGCGTAGCGAGGGTCGCCACAG
CACCGGCGGCATGGACGAACTGTATAAGGGATCCTAATAA
